>Addgene plasmid #165891 | p5xUAS | addgene full sequence | sequence record 345192 | Addgene NGS Result
CTATGGAAAAACGCCAGCAACGCGGCCTTTTTACGGTTCCTGGCCTTTTGCTGGCCTTTTGCTCACATGT
TCTTTCCTGCGTTATCCCCTGATTCTGTGGATAACCGTGTCAGAATTCGTCTCATGACAGCGCGGAGGAC
AGTACTCCGCTCCTGACAGCGCGGAGGACAGTACTCCGCTCCTGACAGCGCGGAGGACAGTACTCCGCTC
CTGACAGCGCGGAGGACAGTACTCCGCTCCTGACAGCGCGGAGGACAGTACTCCGCTCCTGAGACGAATT
CGTTAAAATTGTAAGCGTTAATATTTTGTTAAAATTCGCGTTAAATTTTTGTTAAATCAGCTCATTTTTT
AACCAATAGGCCGAAATCGGCAAAATCCCTTATAAATCAAAAGAATAGACCGAGATAGGGT
[37 nt withheld, positions 412-448]
AAAGAACGTGGACTCCAACGTCAAAGGGCGAAAAACCGTCTATCAGGGCGCTGGCCCACTACGTGAACCA
TCACCCT
[91 nt withheld, positions 526-616]
G
[125 nt withheld, positions 618-742]
ACATCATGTTTGACAGCTTATCATCGAATTTCTGCCATTCATCCGCTTATTATCACTTATTCAGGCGTAG
CAACCAGGCGTTTAAGGGCACCAATAACTGCCTTAAAAAAAATCAGAAAAACTCATCGAGCATCAAATGA
AACTGCAATTTATTCATATCAGGATTATCAATACCATATTTTTGAAAAAGCCGTTTCTGTAATGAAGGAG
AAAACTCACCGAGGCAGTTCCATAGGATGGCAAGATCCTGGTATCGGTCTGCGATTCCGACTCGTCCAAC
ATCAATACAACCTATTAATTTCCCCTCGTCAAAAATAAGGTTATCAAGTGAGAAATCACCATGAGTGACG
ACTGAATCCGGTGAGAATGGCAAAAGTTTATGCATTTCTTTCCAGACTTGTTCAACAGGCCAGCCATTAC
GCTCGTCATCAAAATCACTCGCATCAACCAAACCGTTATTCATTCGTGATTGCGCCTGAGCGAGTCGAAA
TACGCGATCGCTGTTAAAAGGACAATTACAAACAGGAATCGAATGCAACCGGCGCAGGAACACTGCCAGC
GCATCAACAATATTTTCACCTGAATCAGGATATTCTTCTAATACCTGGAATGCTGTTTTCCCTGGGATCG
CAGTGGTGAGTAACCATGCATCATCAGGAGTACGGATAAAATGCTTGATGGTCGGAAGAGGCATAAATTC
CGTCAGCCAGTTTAGTCTGACCATCTCATCTGTAACATCATTGGCAACGCTACCTTTGCCATGTTTCAGA
AACAACTCTGGCGCATCGGGCTTCCCATACAATCGGTAGATTGTCGCACCTGATTGCCCGACATTATCGC
GAGCCCATTTATACCCATATAAATCAGCATCCATGTTGGAATTTAATCGCGGCCTTGAGCAAGACGTTTC
CCGTTGAATATGGCTCATTTTAGCTTCCTTAGCTCCTGAAAATCTCGATAACTCAAAAAATACGCCCGGT
AGTGATCTTATTTCATTATGGTGAAAGTTGGAACCTCTTACGTGCCGATCATCACAAAAGGATCTAGGTG
AAGATCCTTTTTGATAATCTCATGACCAAAATCCCTTAACGTGAGTTTTCGTTCCACTGAGCGTCAGACC
CCGTAGAAAAGATCAAAGGATCTTCTTGAGATCCTTTTTTTCTGCGCGTAATCTGCTGCTTGCAAACAAA
AAAACCACCGCTACCAGCGGTGGTTTGTTTGCCGGATCAAGAGCTACCAACTCTTTTTCCGAAGGTAACT
GGCTTCAGCAGAGCGCAGATACCAAATACTGTTCTTCTAGTGTAGCCGTAGTTAGGCCACCACTTCAAGA
ACTCTGTAGCACCGCCTACATACCTCGCTCTGCTAATCCTGTTACCAGTGGCTGCTGCCAGTGGCGATAA
GTCGTGTCTTACCGGGTTGGACTCAAGACGATAGTTACCGGATAAGGCGCAGCGGTCGGGCTGAACGGGG
GGTTCGTGCACACAGCCCAGCTTGGAGCGAACGACCTACACCGAACTGAGATACCTACAGCGTGAGCTAT
GAGAAAGCGCCACGCTTCCCGAAGGGAGAAAGGCGGACAGGTATCCGGTAAGCGGCAGGGTCGGAACAGG
AGAGCGCACGAGGGAGCTTCCAGGGGGAAACGCCTGGTATCTTTATAGTCCTGTCGGGTTTCGCCACCTC
TGACTTGAGCGTCGATTTTTGTGATGCTCGTCAGGGGGGCGGAGC
Features (pLannotate 1.2.2; 11 found; start..end, strand, type, name):
     57..108     +  rep_origin     RSF ori (fragment): Plasmids containing the RSF 1030 origin of replication can be propagated in E. coli cells that contain additional plasmids with compatible origins.
    133..152     -  protein_bind   5X UAS (fragment): five tandem copies of the "ScaI site" 17-mer CGGAGTACTGTCCTCCG, an upstream activating sequence (UAS) that efficiently binds yeast Gal4 (Webster et al., 1988; Pfeiffer et al., 2010) GAL4
    162..181     -  protein_bind   5X UAS (fragment): five tandem copies of the "ScaI site" 17-mer CGGAGTACTGTCCTCCG, an upstream activating sequence (UAS) that efficiently binds yeast Gal4 (Webster et al., 1988; Pfeiffer et al., 2010) GAL4
    191..210     -  protein_bind   5X UAS (fragment): five tandem copies of the "ScaI site" 17-mer CGGAGTACTGTCCTCCG, an upstream activating sequence (UAS) that efficiently binds yeast Gal4 (Webster et al., 1988; Pfeiffer et al., 2010) GAL4
    220..239     -  protein_bind   5X UAS (fragment): five tandem copies of the "ScaI site" 17-mer CGGAGTACTGTCCTCCG, an upstream activating sequence (UAS) that efficiently binds yeast Gal4 (Webster et al., 1988; Pfeiffer et al., 2010) GAL4
    249..268     -  protein_bind   5X UAS (fragment): five tandem copies of the "ScaI site" 17-mer CGGAGTACTGTCCTCCG, an upstream activating sequence (UAS) that efficiently binds yeast Gal4 (Webster et al., 1988; Pfeiffer et al., 2010) GAL4
    286..741     -  rep_origin     f1 ori (sequence partly withheld): f1 bacteriophage origin of replication; arrow indicates direction of (+) strand synthesis
    752..769     +  promoter       tet promoter (fragment): E. coli promoter for tetracycline efflux protein gene
    857..1670    -  CDS            KanR (fragment): aminoglycoside phosphotransferase; aph(3')-Ia; confers resistance to kanamycin in bacteria or G418 (Geneticin®) in eukaryotes
   1671..1773    -  promoter       cat promoter: promoter of the E. coli cat gene encoding chloramphenicol acetyltransferase
   1888..9       +  rep_origin     ori (across the origin): high-copy-number ColE1/pMB1/pBR322/pUC origin of replication
