[The description below was written by a language model from this plasmid's Addgene catalogue record and pLannotate feature annotations shown in this document.]
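Description:
p5xUAS is a small bacterial "part" plasmid that stores a synthetic GAL4-responsive enhancer for modular assembly of Drosophila expression constructs. It is catalogued as an insect expression vector built on the pUPD backbone, a domestication/entry-type vector, but on its own it carries no transcription unit. The record states that the element is formatted in "enhancer grammar" and must be combined with a separate minimal promoter part during assembly before it can drive anything. The cloning sites flanking the insert are not recorded.

The payload is five tandem copies of the 17-mer upstream activating sequence bound by yeast Gal4. The annotation detects these as five evenly spaced UAS hits on the minus strand. Once joined to a minimal promoter and a coding sequence and introduced into flies, such an array makes expression dependent on a GAL4 driver, which is the basis of the binary GAL4/UAS system. The associated work concerns drug-based selection and counterselection for genetic manipulation in Drosophila, so this part presumably serves as a building block for those GAL4-responsive cassettes.

The rest of the plasmid is bacterial maintenance machinery. It has a high-copy ColE1/pUC-type origin spanning the sequence junction, a kanamycin resistance gene (aph(3')-Ia) apparently driven by the adjacent cat promoter, and an f1 phage origin. Short matches to an RSF origin and a tet promoter are only fragments and probably not functional units. The sequenced record is 2,467 nt, shorter than the catalogued backbone size of 3,057 bp plus a 94 bp insert. The five UAS hits also span more than 94 bp, so the catalogue sizes should be treated as approximate.
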