Addgene plasmid #165891: p5xUAS
Purpose: Synthetic 5xUAS GAL4 driver response element in enhancer grammar, requires minimal promoter for assembly
Depositing lab: Koen Venken. Depositing organization: Baylor College of Medicine. Publication: Multiplexed drug-based selection and counterselection genetic manipulations in Drosophila. Matinyan N, Karkhanis MS, Gonzalez Y, Jain A, Saltzman A, Malovannaya A, Sarrion-Perdigones A, Dierick HA, Venken KJT. Cell Rep. 2021 Sep 14;36(11):109700. doi: 10.1016/j.celrep.2021.109700. PubMed 34525356.
Backbone
  Vector backbone: pUPD
  Backbone size w/o insert (bp): 3057
  Vector type: Insect Expression
Growth in bacteria
  Bacterial resistance: Kanamycin, 50 μg/mL
  Growth temperature: 37°C
  Growth strain: DH10B
  Copy number: High Copy
Gene/Insert
  Gene/Insert name: 5xUAS
  Species: Synthetic
  Insert size (bp): 94
  Cloning method: Restriction Enzyme; 5′ cloning site unknown (unknown if destroyed); 3′ cloning site unknown (unknown if destroyed)
  Sequencing primers: 5′ unknown
Terms and licenses: Academic/Nonprofit Terms; Industry Terms: Not Available to Industry
Depositor comments: Enhancer
How to cite: p5xUAS was a gift from Koen Venken (Addgene plasmid # 165891 ; http://n2t.net/addgene:165891 ; RRID:Addgene_165891)
